Addgene plasmid #128544: pMJA297
Purpose: Expresses nut lipid binding TCR
Depositing lab: Marcos Alcocer. Depositing organization: University of Nottingham.
Backbone
  Vector backbone: pcDNA3.1(+)/Zeo(+)
  Backbone manufacturer: invitrogen
  Backbone size w/o insert (bp): 4805
  Vector type: Mammalian Expression
  Selectable markers: Zeocin
Growth in bacteria
  Bacterial resistance: Ampicillin, 100 μg/mL
  Growth temperature: 37°C
  Growth strain: DH5alpha
  Copy number: Unknown
Gene/Insert
  Gene/Insert name: Lipid binding Human TCR (alt name: MK764037*)
  Species: H. sapiens (human)
  Insert size (bp): 3062
  Promoter: bidirectional CMV
  Cloning method: Gibson Cloning
  Sequencing primers: 5′ ATTTGTGAGCCAGGGCATTGG; 3′ GACAATGCGATGCAATTTCCTCAT
Terms and licenses: Academic/Nonprofit Terms; Industry Terms: Not Available to Industry
Depositor comments: Lipid binding alpha beta TCR. 5' cloning site Esp31 (not destroyed). 3' cloning site Esp31 (not destroyed).
How to cite: pMJA297 was a gift from Marcos Alcocer (Addgene plasmid # 128544 ; http://n2t.net/addgene:128544 ; RRID:Addgene_128544)
