[The description below was written by a language model from this plasmid's Addgene catalogue record and pLannotate feature annotations shown in this document.]
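Description:
pMJA297 is a mammalian expression plasmid built on the pcDNA3.1/Zeo(+) backbone that expresses both chains of a human alpha-beta T cell receptor described by the depositor as binding nut lipids. The roughly 3.1 kb insert was assembled by Gibson cloning, and the depositor notes that the flanking Esp3I sites were retained. The sequenced plasmid is about 7.9 kb. In bacteria it is maintained through a high-copy ColE1/pUC-type origin and selected with ampicillin (AmpR under its own bla promoter). An f1 origin is also present. Selection in mammalian cells uses Zeocin, with the Sh ble gene driven by the SV40 early promoter, an EM7 promoter for bacterial expression, and an SV40 polyadenylation signal.

The payload is arranged around a bidirectional CMV promoter, so that the two TCR chains are transcribed divergently from a shared central enhancer. In one direction the CMV enhancer and full CMV promoter drive the beta chain coding sequence, which ends at a rabbit β-globin polyadenylation signal. The short HBB match next to it probably reflects globin-derived 3′ sequence rather than a separate coding element. In the other direction a minimal CMV promoter drives the alpha chain, annotated as a TRAV1-2 variable segment joined to the TRAC constant region and terminated by the bGH polyadenylation signal. The annotation tool's description of the beta chain refers to an influenza-specific reference clonotype. This reflects homology only, and the construct's specificity is the one stated by the depositor. Producing both chains from one plasmid allows the complete receptor to be expressed in transfected mammalian cells, presumably to study lipid recognition by this TCR, although the record does not specify particular assays.
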