Features (pLannotate 1.2.2; 25 found; start..end, strand, type, name):
     28..80      -  misc_feature   bom (fragment): basis of mobility region from pBR322
    235..254     +  enhancer       CMV enhancer (fragment): human cytomegalovirus immediate early enhancer
    570..625     -  polyA_signal   β-globin poly(A) signal: rabbit β-globin polyadenylation signal (Gil and Proudfoot, 1987)
    696..788     -  CDS            HBB (fragment): HBB_PONPY - Experimental evidence at transcript level: Swiss-Prot protein existence level 2. Involved in oxygen transport from the lung to the various peripheral tissues. From Pongo pygmaeus (Bornean orangutan).
    782..1654    -  CDS            TRB (fragment): TRBR1_HUMAN - Experimental evidence at protein level: Swiss-Prot protein existence level 1. The beta chain of TRAV27*01J42*01C*01/TRBV19*01J2S7*01C*02 alpha-beta T cell receptor (TR) clonotype that is specific for HLA- A*02:01-restricted M/matrix protein 1 immunodominant epitope GILGFVFTL of influenza A virus (IAV). Classified as a public TCR clonotype, it is preferentially selected in effector memory CD8-positive T cells among multiple HLA-A*02:01 carriers/individuals and confers long-lived immunity against IAV infection. Can cross-recognize sporadically emerging IAV variants by molecular mim
   1974..2177    -  promoter       CMV promoter: human cytomegalovirus (CMV) immediate early promoter
   2178..2481    -  enhancer       CMV enhancer: human cytomegalovirus immediate early enhancer
   2559..2593    +  promoter       minimal CMV promoter (fragment): human cytomegalovirus (CMV) immediate early promoter
   3083..3358    +  CDS            TRAV1-2 (fragment): TVA12_HUMAN - Protein inferred from homology: Swiss-Prot protein existence level 3. V region of the variable domain of T cell receptor (TR) alpha chain that participates in the antigen recognition (PubMed:24600447). Alpha-beta T cell receptors are antigen specific receptors which are essential to the immune response and are present on the cell surface of T lymphocytes. Recognize peptide-major histocompatibility (MH) (pMH) complexes that are displayed by antigen presenting cells (APC), a prerequisite for efficient T cell adaptive immunity against pathogens (PubMed:25493333). Binding of alpha-be
   3422..3841    +  CDS            TRAC: TRAC_HUMAN - Also known as TCRA. Experimental evidence at protein level: Swiss-Prot protein existence level 1. Constant region of T cell receptor (TR) alpha chain (PubMed:24600447). Alpha-beta T cell receptors are antigen specific receptors which are essential to the immune response and are present on the cell surface of T lymphocytes. Recognize peptide-major histocompatibility (MH) (pMH) complexes that are displayed by antigen presenting cells (APC), a prerequisite for efficient T cell adaptive immunity against pathogens (PubMed:25493333). Binding of alpha-beta TR to pMH complex initiates TR-
   3882..4106    +  polyA_signal   bGH poly(A) signal: bovine growth hormone polyadenylation signal
   4110..4131    +  promoter       SV40 promoter (fragment): SV40 enhancer and early promoter
   4152..4580    +  rep_origin     f1 ori (sequence partly withheld): f1 bacteriophage origin of replication; arrow indicates direction of (+) strand synthesis
   4594..4923    +  promoter       SV40 promoter: SV40 enhancer and early promoter
   4971..5018    +  promoter       EM7 promoter: synthetic bacterial promoter&nbsp
   5037..5411    +  CDS            BleoR: antibiotic-binding protein; Sh ble from Streptoalloteichus hindustanus; confers resistance to bleomycin, phleomycin, and Zeocin™
   5421..5546    +  CDS            ble (fragment): BLE_KLEPN - Experimental evidence at protein level: Swiss-Prot protein existence level 1. Binding protein with a strong affinity to the bleomycin family of antibiotics. Binds to CL990; an antimitotic-antibiotic compound. From Klebsiella pneumoniae.
   5541..5662    +  polyA_signal   SV40 poly(A) signal: SV40 polyadenylation signal
   5735..5751    -  protein_bind   lac operator: The lac repressor binds to the lac operator to inhibit transcription in E. coli. This inhibition can be relieved by adding lactose or isopropyl-β-D-thiogalactopyranoside (IPTG). lac repressor encoded by lacI
   5759..5789    -  promoter       lac promoter: promoter for the E. coli lac operon
   5804..5825    -  protein_bind   CAP binding site: CAP binding activates transcription in the presence of cAMP. E. coli catabolite activator protein
   5838..5930    -  CDS            lacI (fragment): lac repressor; lacI; The lac repressor binds to the lac operator to inhibit transcription in E. coli. This inhibition can be relieved by adding lactose or isopropyl-β-D-thiogalactopyranoside (IPTG).
   6113..6701    -  rep_origin     ori: high-copy-number ColE1/pMB1/pBR322/pUC origin of replication
   6872..7732    -  CDS            AmpR: β-lactamase; bla; confers resistance to ampicillin, carbenicillin, and related antibiotics
   7733..7837    -  promoter       AmpR promoter: bla
>Addgene plasmid #128544 | pMJA297 | addgene full sequence | sequence record 251616 | Addgene NGS Result
GACGGATCGGGAGATCTCCCGATCCCCTATGGTGCACTCTCAGTACAATCTGCTCTGATGCCGCATAGTT
AAGCCAGTATCTGCTCCCTGCTTGTGTGTTGGAGGTCGCTGAGTAGTGCGCGAGCAAAATTTAAGCTACA
ACAAGGCAAGGCTTGACCGACAATTGCATGAAGAATCTGCTTAGGGTTAGGCGTTTTGCGCTGCTTCGCG
ATGTACGGGCCAGATATACGCGTTGACATTGATTATTGACTAGTAAGAGAAGAGGGACAGCTATGACTGG
GAGTAGTCAGGAGAGGAGGAAAAATCTGGCTAGTAAAACATGTAAGGAAAATTTTAGGGATGTTAAAGAA
AAAAATAACACAAAACAAAATATAAAAAAAATCTAACCTCAAGTCAAGGCTTTTCTATGGAATAAGGAAT
GGACAGCAGGGGGCTGTTTCATATACTGATGACCTCTTTATAGCCACCTTTGTTCATGGCAGCCAGCATA
TGGCATATGTTGCCAAACTCTAAACCAAATACTCATTCTGATGTTTTAAATGATTTGCCCTCCCATATGT
CCTTCCGAGTGAGAGACACAAAAAATTCCAACACACTATTGCAATGAAAATAAATTTCCTTTATTAGCCA
GAAGTCAGATGCTCAAGGGGCTTCATGATGTCCCCATAATTTTTGGCAGAGGGAAAAAGATCTCAGTGGT
ATTTGTGAGCCAGGGCATTGGCCACACCAGCCACCACCTTCTGATAGGCAGCCTGCACCTGAGGAGTGAA
TTGAATTCCTAGCCTCTGGAATCCTTTCTCTTGACCATGGCCATCAGCACGAGGGCACTGACCAGCACGG
CATACAAGGTGGCCTTCCCTAGCAAGATCTCATAGAGGATGGTGGCAGACAGGACCCCTTGCTGGTAAGA
CTCGGAGGTGAAGCCACAGTCTGCTCTACCCCAGGCCTCGGCGCTGACGATCTGGGTGACAGGTTTGGCC
CTATCCTGGGTCCACTCGTCATTCTCCGAGAGCCCGTAGAACTGGACTTGACAGCGGAAGTGGTTGCGGG
GGTTCTGCCAGAAGGTGGCCGAGACCCTCAGGCGGCTGCTCAGGCAGTATCTGGAGTCATTGAGGGCGGG
CTGCTCCTTGAGGGGCTGCGGGTCTGTGCTGACCCCACTGTGCACCTCCTTCCCATTCACCCACCAGCTC
AGCTCCACGTGGTCGGGGTAGAAGCCTGTGGCCAGGCACACCAGTGTGGCCTTTTGGGTGTGGGAGATCT
CTGCTTCTGATGGCTCAAACACAGCGACCTCGGGTGGGAACACGTTTTTCAGGTCCTCGAGCACTGTCAG
CCGGGTGCCTGGGCCAAAATACTGCGTATCCACCGAGCCCCCCTGAGGGCTGCTGGCACAGAAGTACACA
GATGTCTGAGAGGGTACAGCAGACGCCAACGTGAGGGGGAAATCATCTGTGTTTGCTCTGGAGACACTAT
AACCATCAGGGACTTCTCCTTTGCCAGTGGTACCTGCAGTATTTGAATAATGGATGAGCCTTAGCCCCAG
TCCTAGATCTTGTCTATACCAGTACATGGCATTATGTCTCATATCCTGGGTACATCTCAGTGTCATGCGC
CGTCCTGCTGCCAGGATCTGAGATGTTGGTGCCTGGGTGATCCCAGCAATCACTGGACCTACAGAGAAGG
AGAACAAAGCCAATGCTGCAGCCTCAATGGGAAGGCTCTGGGTCTTGAAATCTACACATGGGCCCTGCCC
AGGACTTACCTGCCCACAGGAGAGAAAAGGCCACACAGCACAGGAGCCTGATTCTCATGACAGCATCCCC
TTGTTCAGGGTCCAGGACTTCTGGGGGAACTATTTGGAGGTTTGGATCTGTAGTCTCCTAATAGGCTCTG
CTCGACAAGCTTATCGATGCGGCCGCGCTAGCACGCGTCAGCTGACTAGAGGATCCCTAGCGGATCTGAC
GGTTCACTAAACCAGCTCTGCTTATATAGACCTCCCACCGTACACGCCTACCGCCCATTTGCGTCAATGG
GGCGGAGTTGTTACGACATTTTGGAAAGTCCCGTTGATTTTGGTGCCAAAACAAACTCCCATTGACGTCA
ATGGGGTGGAGACTTGGAAATCCCCGTGAGTCAAACCGCTATCCACGCCCATTGATGTACTGCCAAAACC
GCATCACCATGGTAATAGCGATGACTAATACGTAGATGTACTGCCAAGTAGGAAAGTCCCATAAGGTCAT
GTACTGGGCATAATGCCAGGCGGGCCATTTACCGTCATTGACGTCAATAGGGGGCGTACTTGGCATATGA
TACACTTGATGTACTGCCAAGTGGGCAGTTTACCGTAAATACTCCACCCATTGACGTCAATGGAAAGTCC
CTATTGGCGTTACTATGGGAACATACGTCATTATTGACGTCAATGGGCGGGGGTCGTTGGGCGGTCAGCC
AGGCGGGCCATTTACCGTAAGTTATGTAACGCGGAACTCCATATATGGGCTATGAACTAATGACCCCGTA
ATTGATTACTATTAATAACTACTCGAGTATGTCGAGGTGGCGTGTACGGTGGGAGGCCTATATAAGCAGA
GCTCGTTTAGTGAACCGTCAGATCGCCTGGAGGTACCACCGGTCATATGCCGCGGGAGCCCAGATCCTGT
GTGTGTGTGTGTGTGCTTGTGCACATCTGTTCTCTGATTGGCTGACTGTACTTCCTGAGAGTCCCTGTTT
AATGTTACAAGAAACAGCTGCCATGTGGGGAGTTTTCCTTCTTTATGTTTCCATGAAGATGGGAGGTAAG
TCTCAATCTAATAGCAAATGCTGCTGGGAGTTTTCAAAACGATTTTCTTTCAGCTAAATGATTGCCATTT
CTGACACTCGTAACAAAAGTGTTTCTTAATAGATATTTTCTTTATGCGGTGCTAATTGTTATTGGATATC
AAATAATAACGACTTTGCTGCCATTTATTTCTAAGAATCTCTCCTTAATGGCAATTCTTTTGTGACCACA
TGGAGACATCGTTTTTAATGATAATGGGTTTCCAGGAGCGCTGCCCTAGTAACAGTCATGTATCTTGTCT
TAGGCACTACAGGACAAAACATTGACCAGCCCACTGAGATGACAGCTACGGAAGGTGCCATTGTCCAGAT
CAACTGCACGTACCAGACATCTGGGCTCAACGGGCTGTTCTGGTACCAGCAACATGCTGGCGAAGCACCC
ACATTTCTGTCTTACAATGTTCTGGATGGTTTGGAGGGGAAAGGTCGTTTTTCTTCATTCCTTAGTCGGT
CTAAAGGGTACAGTTACCTCCTTTTGAAGGAGCTCCAGATGAAAGACTCTGCCTCTTACCTCTGTGCAGG
GGTGGATAGCAGCTATAAATTGATCTTCGGAGCAGGAACAAGACTATTTGTTAAAGCAAATATCCAGAAC
CCTGACCCTGCCGTGTACCAGCTGAGAGACTCTAAATCCAGTGACAAGTCTGTCTGCCTATTCACCGATT
TTGATTCTCAAACAAATGTGTCACAAAGTAAGGATTCTGATGTGTATATCACAGACAAAACTGTGCTAGA
CATGAGGTCTATGGACTTCAAGAGCAACAGTGCTGTGGCCTGGAGCAACAAATCTGACTTTGCATGTGCA
AACGCCTTCAACAACAGCATTATTCCAGAAGACACCTTCTTCCCCAGCCCAGAAAGTTCCTGTGATGTCA
AGCTGGTCGAGAAAAGCTTTGAAACAGATACGAACCTAAACTTTCAAAACCTGTCAGTGATTGGGTTCCG
AATCCTCCTCCTGAAAGTGGCCGGGTTTAATCTGCTCATGACGCTGCGGCTGTGGTCCAGCTGATCTAGA
GGGCCCGTTTAAACCCGCTGATCAGCCTCGACTGTGCCTTCTAGTTGCCAGCCATCTGTTGTTTGCCCCT
CCCCCGTGCCTTCCTTGACCCTGGAAGGTGCCACTCCCACTGTCCTTTCCTAATAAAATGAGGAAATTGC
ATCGCATTGTCTGAGTAGGTGTCATTCTATTCTGGGGGGTGGGGTGGGGCAGGACAGCAAGGGGGAGGAT
TGGGAAGACAATAGCAGGCATGCTGGGGATGCGGTGGGCTCTATGGCTTCTGAGGCGGAAAGAACCAGCT
GGGGCTCTAGGGGGTATCCCC
[124 nt withheld, positions 4152-4275]
C
[91 nt withheld, positions 4277-4367]
A
[49 nt withheld, positions 4369-4417]
CCTTTGACGTTGGAGTCCACGTTCTTT
[37 nt withheld, positions 4445-4481]
ACCCTATCTCGGTCTATTCTTTTGATTTATAAGGGATTTTGCCGATTTCGGCCTATTGGTTAAAAAATGA
GCTGATTTAACAAAAATTTAACGCGAATTAATTCTGTGGAATGTGTGTCAGTTAGGGTGTGGAAAGTCCC
CAGGCTCCCCAGCAGGCAGAAGTATGCAAAGCATGCATCTCAATTAGTCAGCAACCAGGTGTGGAAAGTC
CCCAGGCTCCCCAGCAGGCAGAAGTATGCAAAGCATGCATCTCAATTAGTCAGCAACCATAGTCCCGCCC
CTAACTCCGCCCATCCCGCCCCTAACTCCGCCCAGTTCCGCCCATTCTCCGCCCCATGGCTGACTAATTT
TTTTTATTTATGCAGAGGCCGAGGCCGCCTCTGCCTCTGAGCTATTCCAGAAGTAGTGAGGAGGCTTTTT
TGGAGGCCTAGGCTTTTGCAAAAAGCTCCCGGGAGCTTGTATATCCATTTTCGGATCTGATCAGCACGTG
TTGACAATTAATCATCGGCATAGTATATCGGCATAGTATAATACGACAAGGTGAGGAACTAAACCATGGC
CAAGTTGACCAGTGCCGTTCCGGTGCTCACCGCGCGCGACGTCGCCGGAGCGGTCGAGTTCTGGACCGAC
CGGCTCGGGTTCTCCCGGGACTTCGTGGAGGACGACTTCGCCGGTGTGGTCCGGGACGACGTGACCCTGT
TCATCAGCGCGGTCCAGGACCAGGTGGTGCCGGACAACACCCTGGCCTGGGTGTGGGTGCGCGGCCTGGA
CGAGCTGTACGCCGAGTGGTCGGAGGTCGTGTCCACGAACTTCCGGGACGCCTCCGGGCCGGCCATGACC
GAGATCGGCGAGCAGCCGTGGGGGCGGGAGTTCGCCCTGCGCGACCCGGCCGGCAACTGCGTGCACTTCG
TGGCCGAGGAGCAGGACTGACACGTGCTACGAGATTTCGATTCCACCGCCGCCTTCTATGAAAGGTTGGG
CTTCGGAATCGTTTTCCGGGACGCCGGCTGGATGATCCTCCAGCGCGGGGATCTCATGCTGGAGTTCTTC
GCCCACCCCAACTTGTTTATTGCAGCTTATAATGGTTACAAATAAAGCAATAGCATCACAAATTTCACAA
ATAAAGCATTTTTTTCACTGCATTCTAGTTGTGGTTTGTCCAAACTCATCAATGTATCTTATCATGTCTG
TATACCGTCGACCTCTAGCTAGAGCTTGGCGTAATCATGGTCATAGCTGTTTCCTGTGTGAAATTGTTAT
CCGCTCACAATTCCACACAACATACGAGCCGGAAGCATAAAGTGTAAAGCCTGGGGTGCCTAATGAGTGA
GCTAACTCACATTAATTGCGTTGCGCTCACTGCCCGCTTTCCAGTCGGGAAACCTGTCGTGCCAGCTGCA
TTAATGAATCGGCCAACGCGCGGGGAGAGGCGGTTTGCGTATTGGGCGCTCTTCCGCTTCCTCGCTCACT
GACTCGCTGCGCTCGGTCGTTCGGCTGCGGCGAGCGGTATCAGCTCACTCAAAGGCGGTAATACGGTTAT
CCACAGAATCAGGGGATAACGCAGGAAAGAACATGTGAGCAAAAGGCCAGCAAAAGGCCAGGAACCGTAA
AAAGGCCGCGTTGCTGGCGTTTTTCCATAGGCTCCGCCCCCCTGACGAGCATCACAAAAATCGACGCTCA
AGTCAGAGGTGGCGAAACCCGACAGGACTATAAAGATACCAGGCGTTTCCCCCTGGAAGCTCCCTCGTGC
GCTCTCCTGTTCCGACCCTGCCGCTTACCGGATACCTGTCCGCCTTTCTCCCTTCGGGAAGCGTGGCGCT
TTCTCATAGCTCACGCTGTAGGTATCTCAGTTCGGTGTAGGTCGTTCGCTCCAAGCTGGGCTGTGTGCAC
GAACCCCCCGTTCAGCCCGACCGCTGCGCCTTATCCGGTAACTATCGTCTTGAGTCCAACCCGGTAAGAC
ACGACTTATCGCCACTGGCAGCAGCCACTGGTAACAGGATTAGCAGAGCGAGGTATGTAGGCGGTGCTAC
AGAGTTCTTGAAGTGGTGGCCTAACTACGGCTACACTAGAAGAACAGTATTTGGTATCTGCGCTCTGCTG
AAGCCAGTTACCTTCGGAAAAAGAGTTGGTAGCTCTTGATCCGGCAAACAAACCACCGCTGGTAGCGGTG
GTTTTTTTGTTTGCAAGCAGCAGATTACGCGCAGAAAAAAAGGATCTCAAGAAGATCCTTTGATCTTTTC
TACGGGGTCTGACGCTCAGTGGAACGAAAACTCACGTTAAGGGATTTTGGTCATGAGATTATCAAAAAGG
ATCTTCACCTAGATCCTTTTAAATTAAAAATGAAGTTTTAAATCAATCTAAAGTATATATGAGTAAACTT
GGTCTGACAGTTACCAATGCTTAATCAGTGAGGCACCTATCTCAGCGATCTGTCTATTTCGTTCATCCAT
AGTTGCCTGACTCCCCGTCGTGTAGATAACTACGATACGGGAGGGCTTACCATCTGGCCCCAGTGCTGCA
ATGATACCGCGAGACCCACGCTCACCGGCTCCAGATTTATCAGCAATAAACCAGCCAGCCGGAAGGGCCG
AGCGCAGAAGTGGTCCTGCAACTTTATCCGCCTCCATCCAGTCTATTAATTGTTGCCGGGAAGCTAGAGT
AAGTAGTTCGCCAGTTAATAGTTTGCGCAACGTTGTTGCCATTGCTACAGGCATCGTGGTGTCACGCTCG
TCGTTTGGTATGGCTTCATTCAGCTCCGGTTCCCAACGATCAAGGCGAGTTACATGATCCCCCATGTTGT
GCAAAAAAGCGGTTAGCTCCTTCGGTCCTCCGATCGTTGTCAGAAGTAAGTTGGCCGCAGTGTTATCACT
CATGGTTATGGCAGCACTGCATAATTCTCTTACTGTCATGCCATCCGTAAGATGCTTTTCTGTGACTGGT
GAGTACTCAACCAAGTCATTCTGAGAATAGTGTATGCGGCGACCGAGTTGCTCTTGCCCGGCGTCAATAC
GGGATAATACCGCGCCACATAGCAGAACTTTAAAAGTGCTCATCATTGGAAAACGTTCTTCGGGGCGAAA
ACTCTCAAGGATCTTACCGCTGTTGAGATCCAGTTCGATGTAACCCACTCGTGCACCCAACTGATCTTCA
GCATCTTTTACTTTCACCAGCGTTTCTGGGTGAGCAAAAACAGGAAGGCAAAATGCCGCAAAAAAGGGAA
TAAGGGCGACACGGAAATGTTGAATACTCATACTCTTCCTTTTTCAATATTATTGAAGCATTTATCAGGG
TTATTGTCTCATGAGCGGATACATATTTGAATGTATTTAGAAAAATAAACAAATAGGGGTTCCGCGCACA
TTTCCCCGAAAAGTGCCACCTGACGTC
